>Addgene plasmid #129052 | pSpdCas9-hudTET1CD-T2A-mCherry(PX458)-SghuTSDR-12 | depositor full sequence | sequence record 247398 | pSpdCas9-hudTET1CD-T2A-mCherry(PX458)-SghuTSDR-12 sequence 11407 bps
GAGGGCCTATTTCCCATGATTCCTTCATATTTGCATATACGATACAAGGCTGTTAGAGAGATAATTGGAA
TTAATTTGACTGTAAACACAAAGATATTAGTACAAAATACGTGACGTAGAAAGTAATAATTTCTTGGGTA
GTTTGCAGTTTTAAAATTATGTTTTAAAATGGACTATCATATGCTTACCGTAACTTGAAAGTATTTCGAT
TTCTTGGCTTTATATATCTTGTGGAAAGGACGAAACACCGTCTGAGAAACCCAGTCAGAAGTTTTAGAGC
TAGAAATAGCAAGTTAAAATAAGGCTAGTCCGTTATCAACTTGAAAAAGTGGCACCGAGTCGGTGCTTTT
TTGTTTTAGAGCTAGAAATAGCAAGTTAAAATAAGGCTAGTCCGTTTTTAGCGCGTGCGCCAATTCTGCA
GACAAATGGCTCTAGAGGTACCCGTTACATAACTTACGGTAAATGGCCCGCCTGGCTGACCGCCCAACGA
CCCCCGCCCATTGACGTCAATAGTAACGCCAATAGGGACTTTCCATTGACGTCAATGGGTGGAGTATTTA
CGGTAAACTGCCCACTTGGCAGTACATCAAGTGTATCATATGCCAAGTACGCCCCCTATTGACGTCAATG
ACGGTAAATGGCCCGCCTGGCATTGTGCCCAGTACATGACCTTATGGGACTTTCCTACTTGGCAGTACAT
CTACGTATTAGTCATCGCTATTACCATGGTCGAGGTGAGCCCCACGTTCTGCTTCACTCTCCCCATCTCC
CCCCCCTCCCCACCCCCAATTTTGTATTTATTTATTTTTTAATTATTTTGTGCAGCGATGGGGGCGGGGG
GGGGGGGGGGGCGCGCGCCAGGCGGGGCGGGGCGGGGCGAGGGGCGGGGCGGGGCGAGGCGGAGAGGTGC
GGCGGCAGCCAATCAGAGCGGCGCGCTCCGAAAGTTTCCTTTTATGGCGAGGCGGCGGCGGCGGCGGCCC
TATAAAAAGCGAAGCGCGCGGCGGGCGGGAGTCGCTGCGACGCTGCCTTCGCCCCGTGCCCCGCTCCGCC
GCCGCCTCGCGCCGCCCGCCCCGGCTCTGACTGACCGCGTTACTCCCACAGGTGAGCGGGCGGGACGGCC
CTTCTCCTCCGGGCTGTAATTAGCTGAGCAAGAGGTAAGGGTTTAAGGGATGGTTGGTTGGTGGGGTATT
AATGTTTAATTACCTGGAGCACCTGCCTGAAATCACTTTTTTTCAGGTTGGACCGGTGCCACCATGTACC
CATACGATGTTCCAGATTACGCTTCGCCGAAGAAAAAGCGCAAGGTCGAAGCGTCCGACAAGAAGTACAG
CATCGGCCTGGCCATCGGCACCAACTCTGTGGGCTGGGCCGTGATCACCGACGAGTACAAGGTGCCCAGC
AAGAAATTCAAGGTGCTGGGCAACACCGACCGGCACAGCATCAAGAAGAACCTGATCGGAGCCCTGCTGT
TCGACAGCGGCGAAACAGCCGAGGCCACCCGGCTGAAGAGAACCGCCAGAAGAAGATACACCAGACGGAA
GAACCGGATCTGCTATCTGCAAGAGATCTTCAGCAACGAGATGGCCAAGGTGGACGACAGCTTCTTCCAC
AGACTGGAAGAGTCCTTCCTGGTGGAAGAGGATAAGAAGCACGAGCGGCACCCCATCTTCGGCAACATCG
TGGACGAGGTGGCCTACCACGAGAAGTACCCCACCATCTACCACCTGAGAAAGAAACTGGTGGACAGCAC
CGACAAGGCCGACCTGCGGCTGATCTATCTGGCCCTGGCCCACATGATCAAGTTCCGGGGCCACTTCCTG
ATCGAGGGCGACCTGAACCCCGACAACAGCGACGTGGACAAGCTGTTCATCCAGCTGGTGCAGACCTACA
ACCAGCTGTTCGAGGAAAACCCCATCAACGCCAGCGGCGTGGACGCCAAGGCCATCCTGTCTGCCAGACT
GAGCAAGAGCAGACGGCTGGAAAATCTGATCGCCCAGCTGCCCGGCGAGAAGAAGAATGGCCTGTTCGGC
AACCTGATTGCCCTGAGCCTGGGCCTGACCCCCAACTTCAAGAGCAACTTCGACCTGGCCGAGGATGCCA
AACTGCAGCTGAGCAAGGACACCTACGACGACGACCTGGACAACCTGCTGGCCCAGATCGGCGACCAGTA
CGCCGACCTGTTTCTGGCCGCCAAGAACCTGTCCGACGCCATCCTGCTGAGCGACATCCTGAGAGTGAAC
ACCGAGATCACCAAGGCCCCCCTGAGCGCCTCTATGATCAAGAGATACGACGAGCACCACCAGGACCTGA
CCCTGCTGAAAGCTCTCGTGCGGCAGCAGCTGCCTGAGAAGTACAAAGAGATTTTCTTCGACCAGAGCAA
GAACGGCTACGCCGGCTACATTGACGGCGGAGCCAGCCAGGAAGAGTTCTACAAGTTCATCAAGCCCATC
CTGGAAAAGATGGACGGCACCGAGGAACTGCTCGTGAAGCTGAACAGAGAGGACCTGCTGCGGAAGCAGC
GGACCTTCGACAACGGCAGCATCCCCCACCAGATCCACCTGGGAGAGCTGCACGCCATTCTGCGGCGGCA
GGAAGATTTTTACCCATTCCTGAAGGACAACCGGGAAAAGATCGAGAAGATCCTGACCTTCCGCATCCCC
TACTACGTGGGCCCTCTGGCCAGGGGAAACAGCAGATTCGCCTGGATGACCAGAAAGAGCGAGGAAACCA
TCACCCCCTGGAACTTCGAGGAAGTGGTGGACAAGGGCGCTTCCGCCCAGAGCTTCATCGAGCGGATGAC
CAACTTCGATAAGAACCTGCCCAACGAGAAGGTGCTGCCCAAGCACAGCCTGCTGTACGAGTACTTCACC
GTGTATAACGAGCTGACCAAAGTGAAATACGTGACCGAGGGAATGAGAAAGCCCGCCTTCCTGAGCGGCG
AGCAGAAAAAGGCCATCGTGGACCTGCTGTTCAAGACCAACCGGAAAGTGACCGTGAAGCAGCTGAAAGA
GGACTACTTCAAGAAAATCGAGTGCTTCGACTCCGTGGAAATCTCCGGCGTGGAAGATCGGTTCAACGCC
TCCCTGGGCACATACCACGATCTGCTGAAAATTATCAAGGACAAGGACTTCCTGGACAATGAGGAAAACG
AGGACATTCTGGAAGATATCGTGCTGACCCTGACACTGTTTGAGGACAGAGAGATGATCGAGGAACGGCT
GAAAACCTATGCCCACCTGTTCGACGACAAAGTGATGAAGCAGCTGAAGCGGCGGAGATACACCGGCTGG
GGCAGGCTGAGCCGGAAGCTGATCAACGGCATCCGGGACAAGCAGTCCGGCAAGACAATCCTGGATTTCC
TGAAGTCCGACGGCTTCGCCAACAGAAACTTCATGCAGCTGATCCACGACGACAGCCTGACCTTTAAAGA
GGACATCCAGAAAGCCCAGGTGTCCGGCCAGGGCGATAGCCTGCACGAGCACATTGCCAATCTGGCCGGC
AGCCCCGCCATTAAGAAGGGCATCCTGCAGACAGTGAAGGTGGTGGACGAGCTCGTGAAAGTGATGGGCC
GGCACAAGCCCGAGAACATCGTGATCGAAATGGCCAGAGAGAACCAGACCACCCAGAAGGGACAGAAGAA
CAGCCGCGAGAGAATGAAGCGGATCGAAGAGGGCATCAAAGAGCTGGGCAGCCAGATCCTGAAAGAACAC
CCCGTGGAAAACACCCAGCTGCAGAACGAGAAGCTGTACCTGTACTACCTGCAGAATGGGCGGGATATGT
ACGTGGACCAGGAACTGGACATCAACCGGCTGTCCGACTACGATGTGGACGCCATCGTGCCTCAGAGCTT
TCTGAAGGACGACTCCATCGACAACAAGGTGCTGACCAGAAGCGACAAGAACCGGGGCAAGAGCGACAAC
GTGCCCTCCGAAGAGGTCGTGAAGAAGATGAAGAACTACTGGCGGCAGCTGCTGAACGCCAAGCTGATTA
CCCAGAGAAAGTTCGACAATCTGACCAAGGCCGAGAGAGGCGGCCTGAGCGAACTGGATAAGGCCGGCTT
CATCAAGAGACAGCTGGTGGAAACCCGGCAGATCACAAAGCACGTGGCACAGATCCTGGACTCCCGGATG
AACACTAAGTACGACGAGAATGACAAGCTGATCCGGGAAGTGAAAGTGATCACCCTGAAGTCCAAGCTGG
TGTCCGATTTCCGGAAGGATTTCCAGTTTTACAAAGTGCGCGAGATCAACAACTACCACCACGCCCACGA
CGCCTACCTGAACGCCGTCGTGGGAACCGCCCTGATCAAAAAGTACCCTAAGCTGGAAAGCGAGTTCGTG
TACGGCGACTACAAGGTGTACGACGTGCGGAAGATGATCGCCAAGAGCGAGCAGGAAATCGGCAAGGCTA
CCGCCAAGTACTTCTTCTACAGCAACATCATGAACTTTTTCAAGACCGAGATTACCCTGGCCAACGGCGA
GATCCGGAAGCGGCCTCTGATCGAGACAAACGGCGAAACCGGGGAGATCGTGTGGGATAAGGGCCGGGAT
TTTGCCACCGTGCGGAAAGTGCTGAGCATGCCCCAAGTGAATATCGTGAAAAAGACCGAGGTGCAGACAG
GCGGCTTCAGCAAAGAGTCTATCCTGCCCAAGAGGAACAGCGATAAGCTGATCGCCAGAAAGAAGGACTG
GGACCCTAAGAAGTACGGCGGCTTCGACAGCCCCACCGTGGCCTATTCTGTGCTGGTGGTGGCCAAAGTG
GAAAAGGGCAAGTCCAAGAAACTGAAGAGTGTGAAAGAGCTGCTGGGGATCACCATCATGGAAAGAAGCA
GCTTCGAGAAGAATCCCATCGACTTTCTGGAAGCCAAGGGCTACAAAGAAGTGAAAAAGGACCTGATCAT
CAAGCTGCCTAAGTACTCCCTGTTCGAGCTGGAAAACGGCCGGAAGAGAATGCTGGCCTCTGCCGGCGAA
CTGCAGAAGGGAAACGAACTGGCCCTGCCCTCCAAATATGTGAACTTCCTGTACCTGGCCAGCCACTATG
AGAAGCTGAAGGGCTCCCCCGAGGATAATGAGCAGAAACAGCTGTTTGTGGAACAGCACAAGCACTACCT
GGACGAGATCATCGAGCAGATCAGCGAGTTCTCCAAGAGAGTGATCCTGGCCGACGCTAATCTGGACAAA
GTGCTGTCCGCCTACAACAAGCACCGGGATAAGCCCATCAGAGAGCAGGCCGAGAATATCATCCACCTGT
TTACCCTGACCAATCTGGGAGCCCCTGCCGCCTTCAAGTACTTTGACACCACCATCGACCGGAAGAGGTA
CACCAGCACCAAAGAGGTGCTGGACGCCACCCTGATCCACCAGAGCATCACCGGCCTGTACGAGACACGG
ATCGACCTGTCTCAGCTGGGAGGCGACAAAAGGCCGGCGGCCACGAAAAAGGCCGGCCAGGGAGGAGGAT
CCCTGCCCACCTGCAGCTGTCTTGATCGAGTTATACAAAAAGACAAAGGCCCATATTATACACACCTTGG
GGCAGGACCAAGTGTTGCTGCTGTCAGGGAAATCATGGAGAATAGGTATGGTCAAAAAGGAAACGCAATA
AGGATAGAAATAGTAGTGTACACCGGTAAAGAAGGGAAAAGCTCTCATGGGTGTCCAATTGCTAAGTGGG
TTTTAAGAAGAAGCAGTGATGAAGAAAAAGTTCTTTGTTTGGTCCGGCAGCGTACAGGCCACCACTGTCC
AACTGCTGTGATGGTGGTGCTCATCATGGTGTGGGATGGCATCCCTCTTCCAATGGCCGACCGGCTATAC
ACAGAGCTCACAGAGAATCTAAAGTCATACAATGGGCACCCTACCGACAGAAGATGCACCCTCAATGAAA
ATCGTACCTGTACATGTCAAGGAATTGATCCAGAGACTTGTGGAGCTTCATTCTCTTTTGGCTGTTCATG
GAGTATGTACTTTAATGGCTGTAAGTTTGGTAGAAGCCCAAGCCCCAGAAGATTTAGAATTGATCCAAGC
TCTCCCTTACATGAAAAAAACCTTGAAGATAACTTACAGAGTTTGGCTACACGATTAGCTCCAATTTATA
AGCAGTATGCTCCAGTAGCTTACCAAAATCAGGTGGAATATGAAAATGTTGCCCGAGAATGTCGGCTTGG
CAGCAAGGAAGGTCGACCCTTCTCTGGGGTCACTGCTTGCCTGGACTTCTGTGCTCATCCCTACAGGGCC
ATTCACAACATGAATAATGGAAGCACTGTGGTTTGTACCTTAACTCGAGAAGATAACCGCTCTTTGGGTG
TTATTCCTCAAGATGAGCAGCTCCATGTGCTACCTCTTTATAAGCTTTCAGACACAGATGAGTTTGGCTC
CAAGGAAGGAATGGAAGCCAAGATCAAATCTGGGGCCATCGAGGTCCTGGCACCCCGCCGCAAAAAAAGA
ACGTGTTTCACTCAGCCTGTTCCCCGTTCTGGAAAGAAGAGGGCTGCGATGATGACAGAGGTTCTTGCAC
ATAAGATAAGGGCAGTGGAAAAGAAACCTATTCCCCGAATCAAGCGGAAGAATAACTCAACAACAACAAA
CAACAGTAAGCCTTCGTCACTGCCAACCTTAGGGAGTAACACTGAGACCGTGCAACCTGAAGTAAAAAGT
GAAACCGAACCCCATTTTATCTTAAAAAGTTCAGACAACACTAAAACTTATTCGCTGATGCCATCCGCTC
CTCACCCAGTGAAAGAGGCATCTCCAGGCTTCTCCTGGTCCCCGAAGACTGCTTCAGCCACACCAGCTCC
ACTGAAGAATGACGCAACAGCCTCATGCGGGTTTTCAGAAAGAAGCAGCACTCCCCACTGTACGATGCCT
TCGGGAAGACTCAGTGGTGCCAATGCTGCAGCTGCTGATGGCCCTGGCATTTCACAGCTTGGCGAAGTGG
CTCCTCTCCCCACCCTGTCTGCTCCTGTGATGGAGCCCCTCATTAATTCTGAGCCTTCCACTGGTGTGAC
TGAGCCGCTAACGCCTCATCAGCCAAACCACCAGCCCTCCTTCCTCACCTCTCCTCAAGACCTTGCCTCT
TCTCCAATGGAAGAAGATGAGCAGCATTCTGAAGCAGATGAGCCTCCATCAGACGAACCCCTATCTGATG
ACCCCCTGTCACCTGCTGAGGAGAAATTGCCCCACATTGATGAGTATTGGTCAGACAGTGAGCACATCTT
TTTGGATGCAAATATTGGTGGGGTGGCCATCGCACCTGCTCACGGCTCGGTTTTGATTGAGTGTGCCCGG
CGAGAGCTGCACGCTACCACTCCTGTTGAGCACCCCAACCGTAATCATCCAACCCGCCTCTCCCTTGTCT
TTTACCAGCACAAAAACCTAAATAAGCCCCAACATGGTTTTGAACTAAACAAGATTAAGTTTGAGGCTAA
AGAAGCTAAGAATAAGAAAATGAAGGCCTCAGAGCAAAAAGACCAGGCAGCTAATGAAGGTCCAGAACAG
TCCTCTGAAGTAAATGAATTGAACCAAATTCCTTCTCATAAAGCATTAACATTAACCCATGACAATGTTG
TCACCGTGTCCCCTTATGCTCTCACACACGTTGCGGGGCCCTATAACCATTGGGTCATGGCCGGCCAGGC
AAAAAAGAAAAAGGAATTCGGCAGTGGAGAGGGCAGAGGAAGTCTGCTAACATGCGGTGACGTCGAGGAG
AATCCTGGCCCAGTGAGCAAGGGCGAGGAGGATAACATGGCCATCATCAAGGAGTTCATGCGCTTCAAGG
TGCACATGGAGGGCTCCGTGAACGGCCACGAGTTCGAGATCGAGGGCGAGGGCGAGGGCCGCCCCTACGA
GGGCACCCAGACCGCCAAGCTGAAGGTGACCAAGGGTGGCCCCCTGCCCTTCGCCTGGGACATCCTGTCC
CCTCAGTTCATGTACGGCTCCAAGGCCTACGTGAAGCACCCCGCCGACATCCCCGACTACTTGAAGCTGT
CCTTCCCCGAGGGCTTCAAGTGGGAGCGCGTGATGAACTTCGAGGACGGCGGCGTGGTGACCGTGACCCA
GGACTCCTCCCTGCAGGACGGCGAGTTCATCTACAAGGTGAAGCTGCGCGGCACCAACTTCCCCTCCGAC
GGCCCCGTAATGCAGAAGAAAACCATGGGCTGGGAGGCCTCCTCCGAGCGGATGTACCCCGAGGACGGCG
CCCTGAAGGGCGAGATCAAGCAGAGGCTGAAGCTGAAGGACGGCGGCCACTACGACGCTGAGGTCAAGAC
CACCTACAAGGCCAAGAAGCCCGTGCAGCTGCCCGGCGCCTACAACGTCAACATCAAGTTGGACATCACC
TCCCACAACGAGGACTACACCATCGTGGAACAGTACGAACGCGCCGAGGGCCGCCACTCCACCGGCGGCA
TGGACGAGCTGTACAAGTAAGAATTCTAACTAGAGCTCGCTGATCAGCCTCGACTGTGCCTTCTAGTTGC
CAGCCATCTGTTGTTTGCCCCTCCCCCGTGCCTTCCTTGACCCTGGAAGGTGCCACTCCCACTGTCCTTT
CCTAATAAAATGAGGAAATTGCATCGCATTGTCTGAGTAGGTGTCATTCTATTCTGGGGGGTGGGGTGGG
GCAGGACAGCAAGGGGGAGGATTGGGAAGAGAATAGCAGGCATGCTGGGGAGCGGCCGCAGGAACCCCTA
GTGATGGAGTTGGCCACTCCCTCTCTGCGCGCTCGCTCGCTCACTGAGGCCGGGCGACCAAAGGTCGCCC
GACGCCCGGGCTTTGCCCGGGCGGCCTCAGTGAGCGAGCGAGCGCGCAGCTGCCTGCAGGGGCGCCTGAT
GCGGTATTTTCTCCTTACGCATCTGTGCGGTATTTCACACCGCATA
[142 nt withheld, positions 8867-9008]
C
[141 nt withheld, positions 9010-9150]
CCTTTGACGTTGGAGTCCACGTTCTTT
[37 nt withheld, positions 9178-9214]
ACCCTATCTCGGGCTATTCTTTTGATTTATAAGGGATTTTGCCGATTTCGGCCTATTGGTTAAAAAATGA
GCTGATTTAACAAAAATTTAACGCGAATTTTAACAAAATATTAACGTTTACAATTTTATGGTGCACTCTC
AGTACAATCTGCTCTGATGCCGCATAGTTAAGCCAGCCCCGACACCCGCCAACACCCGCTGACGCGCCCT
GACGGGCTTGTCTGCTCCCGGCATCCGCTTACAGACAAGCTGTGACCGTCTCCGGGAGCTGCATGTGTCA
GAGGTTTTCACCGTCATCACCGAAACGCGCGAGACGAAAGGGCCTCGTGATACGCCTATTTTTATAGGTT
AATGTCATGATAATAATGGTTTCTTAGACGTCAGGTGGCACTTTTCGGGGAAATGTGCGCGGAACCCCTA
TTTGTTTATTTTTCTAAATACATTCAAATATGTATCCGCTCATGAGACAATAACCCTGATAAATGCTTCA
ATAATATTGAAAAAGGAAGAGTATGAGTATTCAACATTTCCGTGTCGCCCTTATTCCCTTTTTTGCGGCA
TTTTGCCTTCCTGTTTTTGCTCACCCAGAAACGCTGGTGAAAGTAAAAGATGCTGAAGATCAGTTGGGTG
CACGAGTGGGTTACATCGAACTGGATCTCAACAGCGGTAAGATCCTTGAGAGTTTTCGCCCCGAAGAACG
TTTTCCAATGATGAGCACTTTTAAAGTTCTGCTATGTGGCGCGGTATTATCCCGTATTGACGCCGGGCAA
GAGCAACTCGGTCGCCGCATACACTATTCTCAGAATGACTTGGTTGAGTACTCACCAGTCACAGAAAAGC
ATCTTACGGATGGCATGACAGTAAGAGAATTATGCAGTGCTGCCATAACCATGAGTGATAACACTGCGGC
CAACTTACTTCTGACAACGATCGGAGGACCGAAGGAGCTAACCGCTTTTTTGCACAACATGGGGGATCAT
GTAACTCGCCTTGATCGTTGGGAACCGGAGCTGAATGAAGCCATACCAAACGACGAGCGTGACACCACGA
TGCCTGTAGCAATGGCAACAACGTTGCGCAAACTATTAACTGGCGAACTACTTACTCTAGCTTCCCGGCA
ACAATTAATAGACTGGATGGAGGCGGATAAAGTTGCAGGACCACTTCTGCGCTCGGCCCTTCCGGCTGGC
TGGTTTATTGCTGATAAATCTGGAGCCGGTGAGCGTGGAAGCCGCGGTATCATTGCAGCACTGGGGCCAG
ATGGTAAGCCCTCCCGTATCGTAGTTATCTACACGACGGGGAGTCAGGCAACTATGGATGAACGAAATAG
ACAGATCGCTGAGATAGGTGCCTCACTGATTAAGCATTGGTAACTGTCAGACCAAGTTTACTCATATATA
CTTTAGATTGATTTAAAACTTCATTTTTAATTTAAAAGGATCTAGGTGAAGATCCTTTTTGATAATCTCA
TGACCAAAATCCCTTAACGTGAGTTTTCGTTCCACTGAGCGTCAGACCCCGTAGAAAAGATCAAAGGATC
TTCTTGAGATCCTTTTTTTCTGCGCGTAATCTGCTGCTTGCAAACAAAAAAACCACCGCTACCAGCGGTG
GTTTGTTTGCCGGATCAAGAGCTACCAACTCTTTTTCCGAAGGTAACTGGCTTCAGCAGAGCGCAGATAC
CAAATACTGTCCTTCTAGTGTAGCCGTAGTTAGGCCACCACTTCAAGAACTCTGTAGCACCGCCTACATA
CCTCGCTCTGCTAATCCTGTTACCAGTGGCTGCTGCCAGTGGCGATAAGTCGTGTCTTACCGGGTTGGAC
TCAAGACGATAGTTACCGGATAAGGCGCAGCGGTCGGGCTGAACGGGGGGTTCGTGCACACAGCCCAGCT
TGGAGCGAACGACCTACACCGAACTGAGATACCTACAGCGTGAGCTATGAGAAAGCGCCACGCTTCCCGA
AGGGAGAAAGGCGGACAGGTATCCGGTAAGCGGCAGGGTCGGAACAGGAGAGCGCACGAGGGAGCTTCCA
GGGGGAAACGCCTGGTATCTTTATAGTCCTGTCGGGTTTCGCCACCTCTGACTTGAGCGTCGATTTTTGT
GATGCTCGTCAGGGGGGCGGAGCCTATGGAAAAACGCCAGCAACGCGGCCTTTTTACGGTTCCTGGCCTT
TTGCTGGCCTTTTGCTCACATGT
Features (pLannotate 1.2.2; 21 found; start..end, strand, type, name):
      1..241     +  promoter       U6 promoter: RNA polymerase III promoter for human U6 snRNA
    271..346     +  misc_RNA       gRNA scaffold: guide RNA scaffold for the Streptococcus pyogenes CRISPR/Cas9 system
    353..396     +  misc_RNA       gRNA scaffold (fragment): guide RNA scaffold for the Streptococcus pyogenes CRISPR/Cas9 system
    443..728     +  enhancer       CMV enhancer: human cytomegalovirus immediate early enhancer; contains an 18-bp deletion relative to the standard CMV enhancer
    730..1007    +  promoter       chicken β-actin promoter: No description available
   1008..1236    +  intron         hybrid intron: hybrid between chicken β-actin (CBA) and minute virus of mice (MMV) introns (Gray et al., 2011)
   1257..1284    +  CDS            3xHA (fragment): three tandem HA epitope tags
   1317..5417    +  CDS            Cas9: Cas9 (Csn1) endonuclease from the Streptococcus pyogenes Type II CRISPR/Cas system generates RNA-guided double strand breaks in DNA
   5418..5451    +  CDS            nucleoplasmin NLS (fragment): bipartite nuclear localization signal from nucleoplasmin
   5463..7616    +  CDS            TET1 (fragment): TET1_HUMAN - Also known as CXXC6, KIAA1676, LCX. Experimental evidence at protein level: Swiss-Prot protein existence level 1. Dioxygenase that catalyzes the conversion of the modified genomic base 5-methylcytosine (5mC) into 5-hydroxymethylcytosine (5hmC) and plays a key role in active DNA demethylation. Also mediates subsequent conversion of 5hmC into 5-formylcytosine (5fC), and conversion of 5fC to 5-carboxylcytosine (5caC). Conversion of 5mC into 5hmC, 5fC and 5caC probably constitutes the first step in cytosine demethylation. Methylation at the C5 position of cytosine bases is an epigenet
   7619..7643    +  CDS            nucleoplasmin NLS (fragment): bipartite nuclear localization signal from nucleoplasmin
   7713..8419    +  CDS            mCherry (fragment): monomeric derivative of DsRed fluorescent protein (Shaner et al., 2004) mammalian codon-optimized
   8454..8565    +  polyA_signal   bGH poly(A) signal: bovine growth hormone polyadenylation signal
   8670..8810    +  repeat_region  AAV2 ITR: inverted terminal repeat of adeno-associated virus serotype 2 inverted
   8815..8866    -  misc_feature   bom (fragment): basis of mobility region from pBR322
   8885..9265    +  rep_origin     M13 ori (sequence partly withheld): M13 bacteriophage origin of replication; arrow indicates direction of (+) strand synthesis
   9341..9390    -  misc_feature   bom (fragment): basis of mobility region from pBR322
   9492..9527    -  CDS            rop (fragment): Rop protein, which maintains plasmids at low copy number; rop
   9622..9726    +  promoter       AmpR promoter: bla
   9727..10587   +  CDS            AmpR: β-lactamase; bla; confers resistance to ampicillin, carbenicillin, and related antibiotics
  10758..11346   +  rep_origin     ori: high-copy-number ColE1/pMB1/pBR322/pUC origin of replication
