>Addgene plasmid #129052 | pSpdCas9-hudTET1CD-T2A-mCherry(PX458)-SghuTSDR-12 | addgene full sequence | sequence record 256228 | Addgene  NGS Result
GAGGGCCTATTTCCCATGATTCCTTCATATTTGCATATACGATACAAGGCTGTTAGAGAGATAATTGGAA
TTAATTTGACTGTAAACACAAAGATATTAGTACAAAATACGTGACGTAGAAAGTAATAATTTCTTGGGTA
GTTTGCAGTTTTAAAATTATGTTTTAAAATGGACTATCATATGCTTACCGTAACTTGAAAGTATTTCGAT
TTCTTGGCTTTATATATCTTGTGGAAAGGACGAAACACCGTCTGAGAAACCCAGTCAGAAGTTTTAGAGC
TAGAAATAGCAAGTTAAAATAAGGCTAGTCCGTTATCAACTTGAAAAAGTGGCACCGAGTCGGTGCTTTT
TTGTTTTAGAGCTAGAAATAGCAAGTTAAAATAAGGCTAGTCCGTTTTTAGCGCGTGCGCCAATTCTGCA
GACAAATGGCTCTAGAGGTACCCGTTACATAACTTACGGTAAATGGCCCGCCTGGCTGACCGCCCAACGA
CCCCCGCCCATTGACGTCAATAGTAACGCCAATAGGGACTTTCCATTGACGTCAATGGGTGGAGTATTTA
CGGTAAACTGCCCACTTGGCAGTACATCAAGTGTATCATATGCCAAGTACGCCCCCTATTGACGTCAATG
ACGGTAAATGGCCCGCCTGGCATTGTGCCCAGTACATGACCTTATGGGACTTTCCTACTTGGCAGTACAT
CTACGTATTAGTCATCGCTATTACCATGGTCGAGGTGAGCCCCACGTTCTGCTTCACTCTCCCCATCTCC
CCCCCCTCCCCACCCCCAATTTTGTATTTATTTATTTTTTAATTATTTTGTGCAGCGATGGGGGCGGGGG
GGGGGGGGGGGCGCGCGCCRGGGGGGGGGGGGGGGGGGGGGGGGGGGGGSGGGGSGRGGCGGAGAGGTGC
GGCGGCAGCCAATCAGAGCGGCGCGCTCCGAAAGTTTCCTTTTATGGCGAGGCGGCGGCGGCGGCGGCCC
TATAAAAAGCGAAGCGCGCGGCGGGCGGGAGTCGCTGCGCGCTGCCTTCGCCCCGTGCCCCGCTCCGCCG
CCGCCTCGCGCCGCCCGCCCCGGCTCTGACTGACCGCGTTACTCCCACAGGTGAGCGGGCGGGACGGCCC
TTCTCCTCCGGGCTGTAATTAGCTGAGCAAGAGGTAAGGGTTTAAGGGATGGTTGGTTGGTGGGGTATTA
ATGTTTAATTACCTGGAGCACCTGCCTGAAATCACTTTTTTTCAGGTTGGACCGGTGCCACCATGTACCC
ATACGATGTTCCAGATTACGCTTCGCCGAAGAAAAAGCGCAAGGTCGAAGCGTCCGACAAGAAGTACAGC
ATCGGCCTGGCCATCGGCACCAACTCTGTGGGCTGGGCCGTGATCACCGACGAGTACAAGGTGCCCAGCA
AGAAATTCAAGGTGCTGGGCAACACCGACCGGCACAGCATCAAGAAGAACCTGATCGGAGCCCTGCTGTT
CGACAGCGGCGAAACAGCCGAGGCCACCCGGCTGAAGAGAACCGCCAGAAGAAGATACACCAGACGGAAG
AACCGGATCTGCTATCTGCAAGAGATCTTCAGCAACGAGATGGCCAAGGTGGACGACAGCTTCTTCCACA
GACTGGAAGAGTCCTTCCTGGTGGAAGAGGATAAGAAGCACGAGCGGCACCCCATCTTCGGCAACATCGT
GGACGAGGTGGCCTACCACGAGAAGTACCCCACCATCTACCACCTGAGAAAGAAACTGGTGGACAGCACC
GACAAGGCCGACCTGCGGCTGATCTATCTGGCCCTGGCCCACATGATCAAGTTCCGGGGCCACTTCCTGA
TCGAGGGCGACCTGAACCCCGACAACAGCGACGTGGACAAGCTGTTCATCCAGCTGGTGCAGACCTACAA
CCAGCTGTTCGAGGAAAACCCCATCAACGCCAGCGGCGTGGACGCCAAGGCCATCCTGTCTGCCAGACTG
AGCAAGAGCAGACGGCTGGAAAATCTGATCGCCCAGCTGCCCGGCGAGAAGAAGAATGGCCTGTTCGGCA
ACCTGATTGCCCTGAGCCTGGGCCTGACCCCCAACTTCAAGAGCAACTTCGACCTGGCCGAGGATGCCAA
ACTGCAGCTGAGCAAGGACACCTACGACGACGACCTGGACAACCTGCTGGCCCAGATCGGCGACCAGTAC
GCCGACCTGTTTCTGGCCGCCAAGAACCTGTCCGACGCCATCCTGCTGAGCGACATCCTGAGAGTGAACA
CCGAGATCACCAAGGCCCCCCTGAGCGCCTCTATGATCAAGAGATACGACGAGCACCACCAGGACCTGAC
CCTGCTGAAAGCTCTCGTGCGGCAGCAGCTGCCTGAGAAGTACAAAGAGATTTTCTTCGACCAGAGCAAG
AACGGCTACGCCGGCTACATTGACGGCGGAGCCAGCCAGGAAGAGTTCTACAAGTTCATCAAGCCCATCC
TGGAAAAGATGGACGGCACCGAGGAACTGCTCGTGAAGCTGAACAGAGAGGACCTGCTGCGGAAGCAGCG
GACCTTCGACAACGGCAGCATCCCCCACCAGATCCACCTGGGAGAGCTGCACGCCATTCTGCGGCGGCAG
GAAGATTTTTACCCATTCCTGAAGGACAACCGGGAAAAGATCGAGAAGATCCTGACCTTCCGCATCCCCT
ACTACGTGGGCCCTCTGGCCAGGGGAAACAGCAGATTCGCCTGGATGACCAGAAAGAGCGAGGAAACCAT
CACCCCCTGGAACTTCGAGGAAGTGGTGGACAAGGGCGCTTCCGCCCAGAGCTTCATCGAGCGGATGACC
AACTTCGATAAGAACCTGCCCAACGAGAAGGTGCTGCCCAAGCACAGCCTGCTGTACGAGTACTTCACCG
TGTATAACGAGCTGACCAAAGTGAAATACGTGACCGAGGGAATGAGAAAGCCCGCCTTCCTGAGCGGCGA
GCAGAAAAAGGCCATCGTGGACCTGCTGTTCAAGACCAACCGGAAAGTGACCGTGAAGCAGCTGAAAGAG
GACTACTTCAAGAAAATCGAGTGCTTCGACTCCGTGGAAATCTCCGGCGTGGAAGATCGGTTCAACGCCT
CCCTGGGCACATACCACGATCTGCTGAAAATTATCAAGGACAAGGACTTCCTGGACAATGAGGAAAACGA
GGACATTCTGGAAGATATCGTGCTGACCCTGACACTGTTTGAGGACAGAGAGATGATCGAGGAACGGCTG
AAAACCTATGCCCACCTGTTCGACGACAAAGTGATGAAGCAGCTGAAGCGGCGGAGATACACCGGCTGGG
GCAGGCTGAGCCGGAAGCTGATCAACGGCATCCGGGACAAGCAGTCCGGCAAGACAATCCTGGATTTCCT
GAAGTCCGACGGCTTCGCCAACAGAAACTTCATGCAGCTGATCCACGACGACAGCCTGACCTTTAAAGAG
GACATCCAGAAAGCCCAGGTGTCCGGCCAGGGCGATAGCCTGCACGAGCACATTGCCAATCTGGCCGGCA
GCCCCGCCATTAAGAAGGGCATCCTGCAGACAGTGAAGGTGGTGGACGAGCTCGTGAAAGTGATGGGCCG
GCACAAGCCCGAGAACATCGTGATCGAAATGGCCAGAGAGAACCAGACCACCCAGAAGGGACAGAAGAAC
AGCCGCGAGAGAATGAAGCGGATCGAAGAGGGCATCAAAGAGCTGGGCAGCCAGATCCTGAAAGAACACC
CCGTGGAAAACACCCAGCTGCAGAACGAGAAGCTGTACCTGTACTACCTGCAGAATGGGCGGGATATGTA
CGTGGACCAGGAACTGGACATCAACCGGCTGTCCGACTACGATGTGGACGCCATCGTGCCTCAGAGCTTT
CTGAAGGACGACTCCATCGACAACAAGGTGCTGACCAGAAGCGACAAGAACCGGGGCAAGAGCGACAACG
TGCCCTCCGAAGAGGTCGTGAAGAAGATGAAGAACTACTGGCGGCAGCTGCTGAACGCCAAGCTGATTAC
CCAGAGAAAGTTCGACAATCTGACCAAGGCCGAGAGAGGCGGCCTGAGCGAACTGGATAAGGCCGGCTTC
ATCAAGAGACAGCTGGTGGAAACCCGGCAGATCACAAAGCACGTGGCACAGATCCTGGACTCCCGGATGA
ACACTAAGTACGACGAGAATGACAAGCTGATCCGGGAAGTGAAAGTGATCACCCTGAAGTCCAAGCTGGT
GTCCGATTTCCGGAAGGATTTCCAGTTTTACAAAGTGCGCGAGATCAACAACTACCACCACGCCCACGAC
GCCTACCTGAACGCCGTCGTGGGAACCGCCCTGATCAAAAAGTACCCTAAGCTGGAAAGCGAGTTCGTGT
ACGGCGACTACAAGGTGTACGACGTGCGGAAGATGATCGCCAAGAGCGAGCAGGAAATCGGCAAGGCTAC
CGCCAAGTACTTCTTCTACAGCAACATCATGAACTTTTTCAAGACCGAGATTACCCTGGCCAACGGCGAG
ATCCGGAAGCGGCCTCTGATCGAGACAAACGGCGAAACCGGGGAGATCGTGTGGGATAAGGGCCGGGATT
TTGCCACCGTGCGGAAAGTGCTGAGCATGCCCCAAGTGAATATCGTGAAAAAGACCGAGGTGCAGACAGG
CGGCTTCAGCAAAGAGTCTATCCTGCCCAAGAGGAACAGCGATAAGCTGATCGCCAGAAAGAAGGACTGG
GACCCTAAGAAGTACGGCGGCTTCGACAGCCCCACCGTGGCCTATTCTGTGCTGGTGGTGGCCAAAGTGG
AAAAGGGCAAGTCCAAGAAACTGAAGAGTGTGAAAGAGCTGCTGGGGATCACCATCATGGAAAGAAGCAG
CTTCGAGAAGAATCCCATCGACTTTCTGGAAGCCAAGGGCTACAAAGAAGTGAAAAAGGACCTGATCATC
AAGCTGCCTAAGTACTCCCTGTTCGAGCTGGAAAACGGCCGGAAGAGAATGCTGGCCTCTGCCGGCGAAC
TGCAGAAGGGAAACGAACTGGCCCTGCCCTCCAAATATGTGAACTTCCTGTACCTGGCCAGCCACTATGA
GAAGCTGAAGGGCTCCCCCGAGGATAATGAGCAGAAACAGCTGTTTGTGGAACAGCACAAGCACTACCTG
GACGAGATCATCGAGCAGATCAGCGAGTTCTCCAAGAGAGTGATCCTGGCCGACGCTAATCTGGACAAAG
TGCTGTCCGCCTACAACAAGCACCGGGATAAGCCCATCAGAGAGCAGGCCGAGAATATCATCCACCTGTT
TACCCTGACCAATCTGGGAGCCCCTGCCGCCTTCAAGTACTTTGACACCACCATCGACCGGAAGAGGTAC
ACCAGCACCAAAGAGGTGCTGGACGCCACCCTGATCCACCAGAGCATCACCGGCCTGTACGAGACACGGA
TCGACCTGTCTCAGCTGGGAGGCGACAAAAGGCCGGCGGCCACGAAAAAGGCCGGCCAGGGAGGAGGATC
CCTGCCCACCTGCAGCTGTCTTGATCGAGTTATACAAAAAGACAAAGGCCCATATTATACACACCTTGGG
GCAGGACCAAGTGTTGCTGCTGTCAGGGAAATCATGGAGAATAGGTATGGTCAAAAAGGAAACGCAATAA
GGATAGAAATAGTAGTGTACACCGGTAAAGAAGGGAAAAGCTCTCATGGGTGTCCAATTGCTAAGTGGGT
TTTAAGAAGAAGCAGTGATGAAGAAAAAGTTCTTTGTTTGGTCCGGCAGCGTACAGGCCACCACTGTCCA
ACTGCTGTGATGGTGGTGCTCATCATGGTGTGGGATGGCATCCCTCTTCCAATGGCCGACCGGCTATACA
CAGAGCTCACAGAGAATCTAAAGTCATACAATGGGCACCCTACCGACAGAAGATGCACCCTCAATGAAAA
TCGTACCTGTACATGTCAAGGAATTGATCCAGAGACTTGTGGAGCTTCATTCTCTTTTGGCTGTTCATGG
AGTATGTACTTTAATGGCTGTAAGTTTGGTAGAAGCCCAAGCCCCAGAAGATTTAGAATTGATCCAAGCT
CTCCCTTACATGAAAAAAACCTTGAAGATAACTTACAGAGTTTGGCTACACGATTAGCTCCAATTTATAA
GCAGTATGCTCCAGTAGCTTACCAAAATCAGGTGGAATATGAAAATGTTGCCCGAGAATGTCGGCTTGGC
AGCAAGGAAGGTCGACCCTTCTCTGGGGTCACTGCTTGCCTGGACTTCTGTGCTCATCCCTACAGGGCCA
TTCACAACATGAATAATGGAAGCACTGTGGTTTGTACCTTAACTCGAGAAGATAACCGCTCTTTGGGTGT
TATTCCTCAAGATGAGCAGCTCCATGTGCTACCTCTTTATAAGCTTTCAGACACAGATGAGTTTGGCTCC
AAGGAAGGAATGGAAGCCAAGATCAAATCTGGGGCCATCGAGGTCCTGGCACCCCGCCGCAAAAAAAGAA
CGTGTTTCACTCAGCCTGTTCCCCGTTCTGGAAAGAAGAGGGCTGCGATGATGACAGAGGTTCTTGCACA
TAAGATAAGGGCAGTGGAAAAGAAACCTATTCCCCGAATCAAGCGGAAGAATAACTCAACAACAACAAAC
AACAGTAAGCCTTCGTCACTGCCAACCTTAGGGAGTAACACTGAGACCGTGCAACCTGAAGTAAAAAGTG
AAACCGAACCCCATTTTATCTTAAAAAGTTCAGACAACACTAAAACTTATTCGCTGATGCCATCCGCTCC
TCACCCAGTGAAAGAGGCATCTCCAGGCTTCTCCTGGTCCCCGAAGACTGCTTCAGCCACACCAGCTCCA
CTGAAGAATGACGCAACAGCCTCATGCGGGTTTTCAGAAAGAAGCAGCACTCCCCACTGTACGATGCCTT
CGGGAAGACTCAGTGGTGCCAATGCTGCAGCTGCTGATGGCCCTGGCATTTCACAGCTTGGCGAAGTGGC
TCCTCTCCCCACCCTGTCTGCTCCTGTGATGGAGCCCCTCATTAATTCTGAGCCTTCCACTGGTGTGACT
GAGCCGCTAACGCCTCATCAGCCAAACCACCAGCCCTCCTTCCTCACCTCTCCTCAAGACCTTGCCTCTT
CTCCAATGGAAGAAGATGAGCAGCATTCTGAAGCAGATGAGCCTCCATCAGACGAACCCCTATCTGATGA
CCCCCTGTCACCTGCTGAGGAGAAATTGCCCCACATTGATGAGTATTGGTCAGACAGTGAGCACATCTTT
TTGGATGCAAATATTGGTGGGGTGGCCATCGCACCTGCTCACGGCTCGGTTTTGATTGAGTGTGCCCGGC
GAGAGCTGCACGCTACCACTCCTGTTGAGCACCCCAACCGTAATCATCCAACCCGCCTCTCCCTTGTCTT
TTACCAGCACAAAAACCTAAATAAGCCCCAACATGGTTTTGAACTAAACAAGATTAAGTTTGAGGCTAAA
GAAGCTAAGAATAAGAAAATGAAGGCCTCAGAGCAAAAAGACCAGGCAGCTAATGAAGGTCCAGAACAGT
CCTCTGAAGTAAATGAATTGAACCAAATTCCTTCTCATAAAGCATTAACATTAACCCATGACAATGTTGT
CACCGTGTCCCCTTATGCTCTCACACACGTTGCGGGGCCCTATAACCATTGGGTCATGGCCGGCCAGGCA
AAAAAGAAAAAGGAATTCGGCAGTGGAGAGGGCAGAGGAAGTCTGCTAACATGCGGTGACGTCGAGGAGA
ATCCTGGCCCAGTGAGCAAGGGCGAGGAGGATAACATGGCCATCATCAAGGAGTTCATGCGCTTCAAGGT
GCACATGGAGGGCTCCGTGAACGGCCACGAGTTCGAGATCGAGGGCGAGGGCGAGGGCCGCCCCTACGAG
GGCACCCAGACCGCCAAGCTGAAGGTGACCAAGGGTGGCCCCCTGCCCTTCGCCTGGGACATCCTGTCCC
CTCAGTTCATGTACGGCTCCAAGGCCTACGTGAAGCACCCCGCCGACATCCCCGACTACTTGAAGCTGTC
CTTCCCCGAGGGCTTCAAGTGGGAGCGCGTGATGAACTTCGAGGACGGCGGCGTGGTGACCGTGACCCAG
GACTCCTCCCTGCAGGACGGCGAGTTCATCTACAAGGTGAAGCTGCGCGGCACCAACTTCCCCTCCGACG
GCCCCGTAATGCAGAAGAAAACCATGGGCTGGGAGGCCTCCTCCGAGCGGATGTACCCCGAGGACGGCGC
CCTGAAGGGCGAGATCAAGCAGAGGCTGAAGCTGAAGGACGGCGGCCACTACGACGCTGAGGTCAAGACC
ACCTACAAGGCCAAGAAGCCCGTGCAGCTGCCCGGCGCCTACAACGTCAACATCAAGTTGGACATCACCT
CCCACAACGAGGACTACACCATCGTGGAACAGTACGAACGCGCCGAGGGCCGCCACTCCACCGGCGGCAT
GGACGAGCTGTACAAGTAAGAATTCTAACTAGAGCTCGCTGATCAGCCTCGACTGTGCCTTCTAGTTGCC
AGCCATCTGTTGTTTGCCCCTCCCCCGTGCCTTCCTTGACCCTGGAAGGTGCCACTCCCACTGTCCTTTC
CTAATAAAATGAGGAAATTGCATCGCATTGTCTGAGTAGGTGTCATTCTATTCTGGGGGGTGGGGTGGGG
CAGGACAGCAAGGGGGAGGATTGGGAAGAGAATAGCAGGCATGCTGGGGAGCGGCCGCAGGAACCCCTAG
TGATGGAGTTGGCCACTCCCTCTCTGCGCGCTCGCTCGCTCACTGAGGCCGGGCGACCAAAGGTCGCCCG
ACGCCCGGGCTTTGCCCGGGCGGCCTCAGTGAGCGAGCGAGCGCGCAGCTGCCTGCAGGGGCGCCTGATG
CGGTATTTTCTCCTTACGCATCTGTGCGGTATTTCACACCGCATA
[95 nt withheld, positions 8866-8960]
T
[46 nt withheld, positions 8962-9007]
C
[141 nt withheld, positions 9009-9149]
CCTTTGACGTTGGAGTCCACGTTCTTT
[37 nt withheld, positions 9177-9213]
ACTCTATCTCGGGCTATTCTTTTGATTTATAAGGGATTTTGCCGATTTCGGTCTATTGGTTAAAAAATGA
GCTGATTTAACAAAAATTTAACGCGAATTTTAACAAAATATTAACGTTTACAATTTTATGGTGCACTCTC
AGTACAATCTGCTCTGATGCCGCATAGTTAAGCCAGCCCCGACACCCGCCAACACCCGCTGACGCGCCCT
GACGGGCTTGTCTGCTCCCGGCATCCGCTTACAGACAAGCTGTGACCGTCTCCGGGAGCTGCATGTGTCA
GAGGTTTTCACCGTCATCACCGAAACGCGCGAGACGAAAGGGCCTCGTGATACGCCTATTTTTATAGGTT
AATGTCATGATAATAATGGTTTCTTAGACGTCAGGTGGCACTTTTCGGGGAAATGTGCGCGGAACCCCTA
TTTGTTTATTTTTCTAAATACATTCAAATATGTATCCGCTCATGAGACAATAACCCTGATAAATGCTTCA
ATAATATTGAAAAAGGAAGAGTATGAGTATTCAACATTTCCGTGTCGCCCTTATTCCCTTTTTTGCGGCA
TTTTGCCTTCCTGTTTTTGCTCACCCAGAAACGCTGGTGAAAGTAAAAGATGCTGAAGATCAGTTGGGTG
CACGAGTGGGTTACATCGAACTGGATCTCAACAGCGGTAAGATCCTTGAGAGTTTTCGCCCCGAAGAACG
TTTTCCAATGATGAGCACTTTTAAAGTTCTGCTATGTGGCGCGGTATTATCCCGTATTGACGCCGGGCAA
GAGCAACTCGGTCGCCGCATACACTATTCTCAGAATGACTTGGTTGAGTACTCACCAGTCACAGAAAAGC
ATCTTACGGATGGCATGACAGTAAGAGAATTATGCAGTGCTGCCATAACCATGAGTGATAACACTGCGGC
CAACTTACTTCTGACAACGATCGGAGGACCGAAGGAGCTAACCGCTTTTTTGCACAACATGGGGGATCAT
GTAACTCGCCTTGATCGTTGGGAACCGGAGCTGAATGAAGCCATACCAAACGACGAGCGTGACACCACGA
TGCCTGTAGCAATGGCAACAACGTTGCGCAAACTATTAACTGGCGAACTACTTACTCTAGCTTCCCGGCA
ACAATTAATAGACTGGATGGAGGCGGATAAAGTTGCAGGACCACTTCTGCGCTCGGCCCTTCCGGCTGGC
TGGTTTATTGCTGATAAATCTGGAGCCGGTGAGCGTGGAAGCCGCGGTATCATTGCAGCACTGGGGCCAG
ATGGTAAGCCCTCCCGTATCGTAGTTATCTACACGACGGGGAGTCAGGCAACTATGGATGAACGAAATAG
ACAGATCGCTGAGATAGGTGCCTCACTGATTAAGCATTGGTAACTGTCAGACCAAGTTTACTCATATATA
CTTTAGATTGATTTAAAACTTCATTTTTAATTTAAAAGGATCTAGGTGAAGATCCTTTTTGATAATCTCA
TGACCAAAATCCCTTAACGTGAGTTTTCGTTCCACTGAGCGTCAGACCCCGTAGAAAAGATCAAAGGATC
TTCTTGAGATCCTTTTTTTCTGCGCGTAATCTGCTGCTTGCAAACAAAAAAACCACCGCTACCAGCGGTG
GTTTGTTTGCCGGATCAAGAGCTACCAACTCTTTTTCCGAAGGTAACTGGCTTCAGCAGAGCGCAGATAC
CAAATACTGTTCTTCTAGTGTAGCCGTAGTTAGGCCACCACTTCAAGAACTCTGTAGCACCGCCTACATA
CCTCGCTCTGCTAATCCTGTTACCAGTGGCTGCTGCCAGTGGCGATAAGTCGTGTCTTACCGGGTTGGAC
TCAAGACGATAGTTACCGGATAAGGCGCAGCGGTCGGGCTGAACGGGGGGTTCGTGCACACAGCCCAGCT
TGGAGCGAACGACCTACACCGAACTGAGATACCTACAGCGTGAGCTATGAGAAAGCGCCACGCTTCCCGA
AGGGAGAAAGGCGGACAGGTATCCGGTAAGCGGCAGGGTCGGAACAGGAGAGCGCACGAGGGAGCTTCCA
GGGGGAAACGCCTGGTATCTTTATAGTCCTGTCGGGTTTCGCCACCTCTGACTTGAGCGTCGATTTTTGT
GATGCTCGTCAGGGGGGCGGAGCCTATGGAAAAACGCCAGCAACGCGGCCTTTTTACGGTTCCTGGCCTT
TTGCTGGCCTTTTGCTCACATGT
Features (pLannotate 1.2.2; 21 found; start..end, strand, type, name):
      1..241     +  promoter       U6 promoter: RNA polymerase III promoter for human U6 snRNA
    271..346     +  misc_RNA       gRNA scaffold: guide RNA scaffold for the Streptococcus pyogenes CRISPR/Cas9 system
    353..396     +  misc_RNA       gRNA scaffold (fragment): guide RNA scaffold for the Streptococcus pyogenes CRISPR/Cas9 system
    443..728     +  enhancer       CMV enhancer: human cytomegalovirus immediate early enhancer; contains an 18-bp deletion relative to the standard CMV enhancer
    730..1007    +  promoter       chicken β-actin promoter: No description available
   1008..1235    +  intron         hybrid intron: hybrid between chicken β-actin (CBA) and minute virus of mice (MMV) introns (Gray et al., 2011)
   1256..1283    +  CDS            3xHA (fragment): three tandem HA epitope tags
   1316..5416    +  CDS            Cas9: Cas9 (Csn1) endonuclease from the Streptococcus pyogenes Type II CRISPR/Cas system generates RNA-guided double strand breaks in DNA
   5417..5450    +  CDS            nucleoplasmin NLS (fragment): bipartite nuclear localization signal from nucleoplasmin
   5462..7615    +  CDS            TET1 (fragment): TET1_HUMAN - Also known as CXXC6, KIAA1676, LCX. Experimental evidence at protein level: Swiss-Prot protein existence level 1. Dioxygenase that catalyzes the conversion of the modified genomic base 5-methylcytosine (5mC) into 5-hydroxymethylcytosine (5hmC) and plays a key role in active DNA demethylation. Also mediates subsequent conversion of 5hmC into 5-formylcytosine (5fC), and conversion of 5fC to 5-carboxylcytosine (5caC). Conversion of 5mC into 5hmC, 5fC and 5caC probably constitutes the first step in cytosine demethylation. Methylation at the C5 position of cytosine bases is an epigenet
   7618..7642    +  CDS            nucleoplasmin NLS (fragment): bipartite nuclear localization signal from nucleoplasmin
   7712..8418    +  CDS            mCherry (fragment): monomeric derivative of DsRed fluorescent protein (Shaner et al., 2004) mammalian codon-optimized
   8453..8564    +  polyA_signal   bGH poly(A) signal: bovine growth hormone polyadenylation signal
   8669..8809    +  repeat_region  AAV2 ITR: inverted terminal repeat of adeno-associated virus serotype 2 inverted
   8814..8865    -  misc_feature   bom (fragment): basis of mobility region from pBR322
   8884..9339    +  rep_origin     f1 ori (sequence partly withheld): f1 bacteriophage origin of replication; arrow indicates direction of (+) strand synthesis
   9340..9389    -  misc_feature   bom (fragment): basis of mobility region from pBR322
   9491..9526    -  CDS            rop (fragment): Rop protein, which maintains plasmids at low copy number; rop
   9621..9725    +  promoter       AmpR promoter: bla
   9726..10586   +  CDS            AmpR: β-lactamase; bla; confers resistance to ampicillin, carbenicillin, and related antibiotics
  10757..11345   +  rep_origin     ori: high-copy-number ColE1/pMB1/pBR322/pUC origin of replication
