[The description below was written by a language model from this plasmid's Addgene catalogue record and pLannotate feature annotations shown in this document.]
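Description:
pSpdCas9-hudTET1CD-T2A-mCherry(PX458)-SghuTSDR-12 is an approximately 11.4 kb mammalian expression plasmid built on the PX458 all-in-one CRISPR backbone. It serves as the catalytically inactive control in a system for targeted DNA demethylation of the human FOXP3 TSDR (Treg-specific demethylated region). It is propagated in E. coli through a high-copy ColE1/pUC-type origin with ampicillin selection (AmpR). The backbone also carries an f1/M13 phage origin and a single AAV2 ITR, which on its own does not make the plasmid an AAV packaging vector.

Two expression units are present. A human U6 Pol III promoter drives sgRNA number 12, a guide directed at the human TSDR and fused to the S. pyogenes gRNA scaffold. Downstream, the CBh promoter (CMV enhancer, chicken β-actin promoter and hybrid intron) drives one open reading frame. This encodes an N-terminal HA tag and NLS, nuclease-dead Cas9 (D10A, H840A), a nucleoplasmin NLS, and the catalytic domain of human TET1, followed by a further NLS fragment, T2A, mCherry and the bGH polyadenylation signal. The TET1 domain carries H1671Y and D1673A, which abolish its dioxygenase activity, so the fusion can be guided to the TSDR but cannot oxidise 5-methylcytosine. The T2A peptide releases mCherry as a separate protein, which allows transfected cells to be identified or sorted.

The promoter field in the catalogue mentions EGFP, but the construct name, the tag field and both feature tables all indicate mCherry. The depositor and repository sequences differ by one nucleotide in length and give essentially identical annotations. The plasmid is used alongside the active dCas9-TET1CD version to separate the effects of enzymatic demethylation from those of dCas9 binding alone.
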