Addgene plasmid #129052: pSpdCas9-hudTET1CD-T2A-mCherry(PX458)-SghuTSDR-12
Purpose: inactivated control (targeted DNA demethylation_human_TSDR), expression of dCas9-hudTET1CD-T2A-mCherry sgRNA12 targeting human TSDR
Depositing lab: Julia K Polansky. Depositing organization: Charite Universitaetsmedizin Berlin. Publication: Targeted De-Methylation of the FOXP3-TSDR Is Sufficient to Induce Physiological FOXP3 Expression but Not a Functional Treg Phenotype. Kressler C, Gasparoni G, Nordstrom K, Hamo D, Salhab A, Dimitropoulos C, Tierling S, Reinke P, Volk HD, Walter J, Hamann A, Polansky JK. Front Immunol. 2021 Jan 7;11:609891. doi: 10.3389/fimmu.2020.609891. eCollection 2020. PubMed 33488615.
Backbone
  Vector backbone: PX458
  Backbone manufacturer: Feng Zhang (Addgene plasmid # 48138)
  Vector type: Mammalian Expression
Growth in bacteria
  Bacterial resistance: Ampicillin, 100 μg/mL
  Growth temperature: 37°C
  Growth strain: DH5alpha
  Copy number: Unknown
Gene/Insert
  Gene/Insert name: dCas9-hudTET1CD, SgRNA12 (huTSDR) (alt name: dCas9-hudTET1CD-T2A-mCherry)
  gRNA/shRNA sequence: TCTGAGAAACCCAGTCAGAA
  Species: Synthetic
  Mutation: dCas9 (D10A;H840A), catalytic domain huTET1 inactive (H1671Y; D1673A)
  Promoter: CbH (for dCas9-hudTET1CD-T2A-EGFP) U6 (for sgRNA)
  Tag / fusion protein: HA-Tag, NLS (N terminal on insert); T2A-mCherry (C terminal on backbone)
  Cloning method: Restriction Enzyme; 5′ cloning site Unknown (unknown if destroyed); 3′ cloning site Unknown (unknown if destroyed)
  Sequencing primers: 5′ SgRNA-cloning-site: hU6-F (GAGGGCCTATTTCCCATGATT)
Resource information
  A portion of this plasmid was derived from a plasmid made by: mCherry (BbsI removed) from Nicola Patron (Addgene plasmid # 50316); HA tag-NLS-dCas9 from Rudolf Jaenisch (Addgene plasmid # 48223); hudTET1CD from Keith Joung (Addgene plasmid # 49965).
Terms and licenses: Academic/Nonprofit Terms; Industry Terms: Not Available to Industry
How to cite: pSpdCas9-hudTET1CD-T2A-mCherry(PX458)-SghuTSDR-12 was a gift from Julia K Polansky (Addgene plasmid # 129052 ; http://n2t.net/addgene:129052 ; RRID:Addgene_129052)
